>Addgene plasmid #126527 | 2SP2 | addgene full sequence | sequence record 249724 | Addgene NGS Result
AATACAAGAAAAGCCCGTCACGGGCTTCTCAGGGCGTTTTATGGCGGGTCTGCTATGTGGTGCTATCTGA
CTTTTTGCTGTTCAGCAGTTCCTGCCCTCTGATTTTCCAGTCTGACCACTTCGGATTATCCCGTGACAGG
TCATTCAGACTGGCTAATGCACCCAGTAAGGCAGCGGTATCATCAACAGGCTTACCCGTCTTACTGTCCC
TAGTGCTTGGATTCTCACCAATAAAAAACGCCCGGCGGCAACCGAGCGTTCTGAACAAATCCAGATGGAG
TTCTGAGGTCATTACTGGATCTATCAACAGGAGTCCAAGCGAGCTCGTAAACTTGGTCTGACAGCTCTAG
CTCCGGCAAAAAAACGGGCAAGGTGTCACCACCCTGCCCTTTTTCTTTAAAACCGAAAAGATTACTTCGC
GTTTGCCACCTGACGTCTAAGAACTCGGATACCCTTACTCTGTTGAAAACGAATAGATAGGTTTTATTTA
TAAAGTTCGTCCATACCAAGTGTAATACCTGCTGCAGTCACAAACTCTAATAGCACCATATGGTCTCTTT
TTTCGTTAGGGTCTTTCGATAGGGCAGACTGCGTCGACAGGTAGTGGTTATCCGGCAACAGTACCGGGCC
GTCGCCGATCGGTGTGTTCTGTTGGTAATGATCTGCAAGCTGAACGCTGCCATCCTCGATATTGTGCCTG
ATCTTGAAGTTAACCTTAATGCCGTTCTTCTGCTTATCGGCCATAATGTAGACGTTGTGCGAGTTGTAGT
TGTACTCTAATTTGTGTCCGAGTATATTGCCGTCCTCCTTGAAGTCAATCCCCTTCAACTCAATCCTGTT
CACGAGCGTGTCCCCCTCAAATTTCACCTCCGCCCGTGTCTTGTAGTTCCCGTCGTCCTTGAAGAAGATC
GTCCTTTCTTGGACGTATCCCTCAGGCATGGCGCTTTTGAAGAAATCGTGCTGCTTCATGTGGTCCGGGT
ATCTAGAGAAGCATTGGACTCCGTAAGTAAGAGTTGTCACGAGAGTAGGCCAAGGAACAGGAAGTTTACC
AGTAGTACAAATAAATTTAAGGGTCAACTTGCCATAAGTCGCATCGCCCTCTCCTTCACCAGAAACACTA
AATTTATGGCCATTCACATCACCATCTAACTCTACAAGAATAGGTACTACTCCTGTAAAAAGTTCCTCAC
CTTTGCTCACCATCTAGTATTTCTCCTCTTTTTAAACAAAATTATTTGTAGAGGGGTGTTTCGTCCTTTC
GGACTCATCAGTCAAGGTACGCACCTTGAGACACCCTTCGGCCGGCTTGTCGACGACGGCGGTCTCCGTC
GTCAGGATCATCCGGGCTTGACAATTAATCATCCGGCTCGTAATGTTTGTGGAATGCCAACACAATTAAC
ATCTCAATCAAGGTAAATGCTTTTTGCTTTTTTTGCAGCTGTCACCGGATGTGCTTTCCGGTCTGATGAG
TCCGTGAGGACGAAACAGCCTCTACAAATAATTTTGTTTAAAAAGAGGAGAAATACTAGATGCGTAAAGG
CGAAGAGCTGTTCACTGGTGTCGTCCCTATTCTGGTGGAACTGGATGGTGATGTCAACGGTCATAAGTTT
TCCGTGCGTGGCGAGGGTGAAGGTGACGCAACTAATGGTAAACTGACGCTGAAGTTCATCTGTACTACTG
GTAAACTGCCGGTACCTTGGCCGACTCTGGTAACGACGCTGACTTATGGTGTTCAGTGCTTTGCTCGTTA
TCCGGACCATATGAAGCAGCATGACTTCTTCAAGTCCGCCATGCCGGAAGGCTATGTGCAGGAACGCACG
ATTTCCTTTAAGGATGACGGCACGTACAAAACGCGTGCGGAAGTGAAATTTGAAGGCGATACCCTGGTAA
ACCGCATTGAGCTGAAAGGCATTGACTTTAAAGAAGACGGCAATATCCTGGGCCATAAGCTGGAATACAA
TTTTAACAGCCACAATGTTTACATCACCGCCGATAAACAAAAAAATGGCATTAAAGCGAATTTTAAAATT
CGCCACAACGTGGAGGATGGCAGCGTGCAGCTGGCTGATCACTACCAGCAAAACACTCCAATCGGTGATG
GTCCTGTTCTGCTGCCAGACAATCACTATCTGAGCACGCAAAGCGTTCTGTCTAAAGATCCGAACGAGAA
ACGCGATCATATGGTTCTGCTGGAGTTCGTAACCGCAGCGGGCATCACGCATGGTATGGATGAACTGTAC
AAATGATAAAGGCAACTGAAACGATTCGGATCCTGTATTACTATTCTTATCACACTGGCTCACCTTCGGG
TGGGCCTTTCTGCGTTTATATACTAGAGAGAGAATATAAAAAGCCAGATTATTAATCCGGCTTTTTTATT
ATTTACTTTATCTGAGAATAGTCAATCTTCGGAAATCCCAGGTGTCGTGGTTTGTCTGGTCAACCACCGC
GGTCTCAGTGGTGTACGGTACAAACCCACTCAGGTCTGCCGTAAGGGAAAGGAGTTTTTTAGTTACCTTA
ATTGAAATAAACGAAATAAAAACTCGCATTATTGACCACTTCCGAGTAGAATCGTGCTTCAGTAAGAGCT
CACTCAAAGGCGGTAATCAGATAAAAAAAATCCTTAGCTTTCGCTAAGGATGATTTCTGCTAGTATTATT
AGAAAAACTCATCGAGCATCAAATGAAACTGCAATTTATTCATATCAGGATTATCAATACCATATTTTTG
AAAAAGCCGTTTCTGTAATGAAGGAGAAAACTCACCGAGGCAGTTCCAAAGAATGGCAAGGTCCTGGTAA
CGGTCTGCGATTCCGACCCGTCCAACATCAATACAACCTATTAATTTCCCCTCGTCAAAAATAAGGTTAT
CAAGTGAGAAATCACCATGAGTGACGACTGAATCCGGTGAGAATGGCAAGAGCTTGTGCATTTCTTTCCA
GACTTGTTCAACAGGCCAGCCATTACGCTCGTCATCAAAATCACTCGCATCAACCAAACCGTTATTCATG
CGTGATTGCGCCTGAGCAAGACGAAATACACGATCGCTGTTAAAAGGACAATTACAAACAGGAATCGAAT
GTAACCGGCGCAGGAACACGGCCAGCGCATCAACAATATTTTCACCTGAATCAGGATATTCTTCTAATAC
CTGGAAGGCTGTTTTCCCAGGAATCGCGGTGGTGAGTAACCACGCATCATCAGGAGTACGGATAAAATGC
TTGATGGTCGGGAGAGGCATAAACTCCGTCAGCCAGTTGAGACGGACCATCTCATCTGTAACATCATTGG
CAACGCTACCTTTGCCATGTTTCAGAAACAACTCTGGCGCATCGGGCTTCCCATACAAGCGATAGATTGT
CGCACCTGATTGCCCGACATTATCGCGAGCCCATTTATACCCATATAAATCAGCGTCCATGTTGGAGTTT
AAGCGCGGACGGGAGCAAGACGTTTCCCGTTGAATATGGCTCATAACACCCCTTGTATTACTGTTTATGT
AAGCAGACAGTTTTATTGTTCATGATGATATATTTTTATCTTGTGCAATGTAACATCAGAGATTTTGAGA
CACAACGTGGCTTTGTTGAATAAATCGAACTTTTGCTGAGTTGAAGGATCAGCTCTAGTAGTTACATTGT
CGATCTGTTCATGGTGAACAGCTTTGAATGCACCAAAAACTCGTAAAAGCTCTGATGTATCTATCTTTTT
TACACCGTTTTCATCTGTGCATATGGACAGTTTTCCCTTTGATATGTAACGGTGAACAGTTGTTCTACTT
TTGTTTGTTAGTCTTGATGCTTCACTGATAGATACAAGAGCCATAAGAACCTCAGATCCTTCCGTATTTA
GCCAGTATGTTCTCTAGTGTGGTTCGTTGTTTTTGCGTGAGCCATGAGAACGAACCATTGAGATCATACT
TACTTTGCATGTCACTCAAAAATTTTGCCTCAAAACTGGTGAGCTGAATTTTTGCAGTTAAAGCATCGTG
TAGTGTTTTTCTTAGTCCGTTATGTAGGTAGGAATCTGATGTAATGGTTGTTGGTATTTTGTCACCATTC
ATTTTTATCTGGTTGTTCTCAAGTTCGGTTACGAGATCCATTTGTCTATCTAGTTCAACTTGGAAAATCA
ACGTATCAGTCGGGCGGCCTCGCTTATCAACCACCAATTTCATATTGCTGTAAGTGTTTAAATCTTTACT
TATTGGTTTCAAAACCCATTGGTTAAGCCTTTTAAACTCATGGTAGTTATTTTCAAGCATTAACATGAAC
TTAAATTCATCAAGGCTAATCTCTATATTTGCCTTGTGAGTTTTCTTTTGTGTTAGTTCTTTTAATAACC
ACTCATAAATCCTCATAGAGTATTTGTTTTCAAAAGACTTAACATGTTCCAGATTATATTTTATGAATTT
TTTTAACTGGAAAAGATAAGGCAATATCTCTTCACTAAAAACTAATTCTAATTTTTCGCTTGAGAACTTG
GCATAGTTTGTCCACTGGAAAATCTCAAAGCCTTTAACCAAAGGATTCCTGATTTCCACAGTTCTCGTCA
TCAGCTCTCTGGTTGCTTTAGCTAATACACCATAAGCATTTTCCCTACTGATGTTCATCATCTGAGCGTA
TTGGTTATAAGTGAACGATACCGTCCGTTCTTTCCTTGTAGGGTTTTCAATCGTGGGGTTGAGTAGTGCC
ACACAGCATAAAATTAGCTTGGTTTCATGCTCCGTTAAGTCATAGCGACTAATCGCTAGTTCATTTGCTT
TGAAAACAACTAATTCAGACATACATCTCAATTGGTCTAGGTGATTTTAATCACTATACCAATTGAGATG
GGCTAGTCAATGATAATTACATGTCCTTTTCCTTTGAGTTGTGGGTATCTGTAAATTCTGCTAGACCTTT
GCTGGAAAACTTGTAAATTCTGCTAGACCCTCTGTAAATTCCGCTAGACCTTTGTGTGTTTTTTTTGTTT
ATATTCAAGTGGTTATAATTTATAGAATAAAGAAAGAATAAAAAAAGATAAAAAGAATAGATCCCAGCCC
TGTGTATAACTCACTACTTTAGTCAGTTCCGCAGTATTACAAAAGGATGTCGCAAACGCTGTTTGCTCCT
CTACAAAACAGACCTTAAAACCCTAAAGGCTTAAGTAGCACCCTCGCAAGCTCGGGCAAATCGCTGAATA
TTCCTTTTGTCTCCGACCATCAGGCACCTGAGTCGCTGTCTTTTTCGTGACATTCAGTTCGCTGCGCTCA
CGGCTCTGGCAGTGAATGGGGGTAAATGGCACTACAGGCGCCTTTTATGGATTCATGCAAGGAAACTACC
CAT
Features (pLannotate 1.2.2; 12 found; start..end, strand, type, name):
    221..315     -  terminator     lambda t0 terminator: transcription terminator from phage lambda
    352..411     +  terminator     his operon terminator: This putative transcriptin terminator from the E. coli his operon has a 2-bp deletion introduced during synthesis. Its efficiency has not been determined.
    487..1203    -  CDS            EGFP: EGFP is a basic (constitutively fluorescent) green fluorescent protein published in 1996, derived from Aequorea victoria. It is reported to be a rapidly-maturing weak dimer with moderate acid sensitivity.
   1242..1296    -  ncRNA          Hammerhead 3 (fragment): Accession: RF00008 - Hammerhead ribozyme (type III)
   1348..1372    +  promoter       trc promoter (fragment): strong E. coli promoter; hybrid between the trp and lac UV5 promoters
   1439..1488    +  misc_RNA       sTRSV HHRz: hammerhead ribozyme from the tobacco ringspot virus satellite RNA (Khvorova et al., 2003)
   1530..2243    +  CDS            superfolder GFP: GFP variant that folds robustly even when fused to poorly folded proteins (Pédelacq et al., 2006)
   2297..2324    +  terminator     T7Te terminator: phage T7 early transcription terminator
   2607..2647    -  terminator     bacterial terminator (fragment): putative bacterial transcription terminator
   2659..3474    -  CDS            KanR: aminoglycoside phosphotransferase confers resistance to kanamycin in bacteria or G418 (Geneticin®) in eukaryotes
   3832..4782    -  CDS            Rep101: RepA protein needed for replication with the pSC101 origin; rep101
   4830..5052    -  rep_origin     pSC101 ori: low-copy replication origin that requires the Rep101 protein
