[The description below was written by a language model from this plasmid's Addgene catalogue record and pLannotate feature annotations shown in this document.]
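Description:
2SP2 is a low-copy bacterial expression plasmid built on the pSB4K5 backbone, carrying a synthetic genetic program for history-dependent logic in E. coli. It replicates from the pSC101 origin, which depends on the plasmid-encoded Rep101 (RepA) protein, and it is selected with kanamycin through the KanR aminoglycoside phosphotransferase gene. The annotated full sequence is about 5.3 kb.

The insert is described as a 2-input "B then A" history-dependent program with the output pattern sfGFP-0-GFP226, meaning that the reporter produced depends on the order in which two inputs are experienced. The feature table shows a compact scaffold centred on a short promoter annotated as a trc promoter fragment. On either side of it lie two divergently oriented fluorescent reporter genes. Downstream on the forward strand is a superfolder GFP coding sequence, preceded by an sTRSV hammerhead ribozyme and followed by the T7Te terminator. On the reverse strand is a second GFP-family coding sequence, annotated as EGFP and presumably corresponding to the "GFP226" output, preceded by its own hammerhead ribozyme fragment. Self-cleaving ribozymes placed like this typically insulate the reporter transcripts from variable 5' context. The lambda t0 and his operon terminators flank this end of the cassette.

Programs of this type generally work by rearranging the promoter, terminators or genes through site-specific recombination. However, no recombinase genes or attachment sites are annotated in the table, and the record does not identify inputs A and B. The recombinases are presumably supplied from another construct, though the record does not say so. The plasmid serves as a reporter scaffold for studying order-dependent, memory-based logic in bacterial populations.
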