Addgene plasmid #126527: 2SP2
Purpose: 2-input history dependent program B then A; sfGFP-0-GFP226
Depositing lab: Jerome Bonnet. Depositing organization: CNRS UMR 5048, INSERM U1054, Centre de Biochimie Structurale. Publication: Rational programming of history-dependent logic in cellular populations. Zuniga A, Guiziou S, Mayonove P, Meriem ZB, Camacho M, Moreau V, Ciandrini L, Hersen P, Bonnet J. Nat Commun. 2020 Sep 21;11(1):4758. doi: 10.1038/s41467-020-18455-z. PubMed 32958811.
Backbone
  Vector backbone: pSB4K5
  Vector type: Bacterial Expression
Growth in bacteria
  Bacterial resistance: Kanamycin, 50 μg/mL
  Growth temperature: 37°C
  Growth strain: DH5alpha
  Copy number: Low Copy
Gene/Insert
  Gene/Insert name: 2-input B then A; sfGFP-0-GFP226
Terms and licenses: Academic/Nonprofit Terms; Industry Terms: Not Available to Industry
How to cite: 2SP2 was a gift from Jerome Bonnet (Addgene plasmid # 126527 ; http://n2t.net/addgene:126527 ; RRID:Addgene_126527)
